Addgene plasmid #181886: pPHR-mCherry-hNCL
Purpose: Soluble light-dependent effector protein (nucleolin) for optodroplet formation or recruitment to CIBN localizers
Depositing lab: Karsten Rippe. Depositing organization: Deutsches Krebsforschungszentrum (DKFZ). Publication: Mouse Heterochromatin Adopts Digital Compaction States without Showing Hallmarks of HP1-Driven Liquid-Liquid Phase Separation. Erdel F, Rademacher A, Vlijm R, Tunnermann J, Frank L, Weinmann R, Schweigert E, Yserentant K, Hummert J, Bauer C, Schumacher S, Al Alwash A, Normand C, Herten DP, Engelhardt J, Rippe K. Mol Cell. 2020 Apr 16;78(2):236-249.e7. doi: 10.1016/j.molcel.2020.02.005. Epub 2020 Feb 25. PubMed 32101700.
Backbone
  Vector backbone: pmCherry-N1
  Backbone manufacturer: Clontech
  Backbone size w/o insert (bp): 3958
  Vector type: Mammalian Expression
  Selectable markers: Neomycin (select with G418)
Growth in bacteria
  Bacterial resistance: Kanamycin, 50 μg/mL
  Growth temperature: 37°C
  Growth strain: DH5alpha
  Copy number: High Copy
Gene/Insert
  Gene/Insert name: PHR-mCherry-hNCL (alt names: PHR domain of CRY2; NCL)
  Species: H. sapiens (human), A. thaliana (mustard weed)
  Entrez Gene: NCL (a.k.a. C23, Nsr1)
  Promoter: CMV
  Tag / fusion protein: PHR-mCherry (N terminal on insert)
  Cloning method: Restriction Enzyme; 5′ cloning site BspEI (not destroyed); 3′ cloning site XbaI (not destroyed)
Terms and licenses: Academic/Nonprofit Terms; Industry Terms: Not Available to Industry
Depositor comments: cloned hNCL into pPHR-mCherry Vector via BspEI/XbaI Please note: Plasmid contains G1437S, K898E, and K899E mutations in the PHR-mCherry-hNCL insert. These mutations do not affect the function of the plasmid.
How to cite: pPHR-mCherry-hNCL was a gift from Karsten Rippe (Addgene plasmid # 181886 ; http://n2t.net/addgene:181886 ; RRID:Addgene_181886)
