[The description below was written by a language model from this plasmid's Addgene catalogue record.]
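Description:
pPHR-mCherry-hNCL is a mammalian expression plasmid built on the Clontech pmCherry-N1 backbone. It is maintained in E. coli as a high-copy plasmid under kanamycin selection, and it carries a neomycin resistance marker that allows G418 selection of transfected mammalian cells. No feature table accompanies the record, so elements such as the replication origins and polyadenylation signals are not individually documented here.

The payload is a single CMV promoter-driven open reading frame encoding a tripartite fusion. The PHR (photolyase homology region) domain of Arabidopsis thaliana cryptochrome 2 (CRY2) sits at the N terminus, followed by the red fluorescent protein mCherry and then human nucleolin (NCL). The nucleolin coding sequence was inserted into a parental pPHR-mCherry vector between BspEI and XbaI sites, both of which are retained. The depositor notes three amino-acid substitutions in the fusion (G1437S, K898E and K899E) and states that they do not affect function.

The PHR domain responds to blue light in two ways: it self-associates into oligomers, and it binds CIBN, the N-terminal fragment of its partner CIB1. The fusion therefore acts as a soluble, light-dependent effector. On illumination it can either drive nucleolin into "optodroplet" assemblies, which tests the protein's propensity to form condensates, or be recruited to defined nuclear sites marked by a co-expressed CIBN-tagged localizer. mCherry allows either process to be followed by live-cell fluorescence microscopy. The construct was deposited in connection with a study that examined whether mouse heterochromatin shows hallmarks of HP1-driven liquid-liquid phase separation.
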