>Addgene plasmid #181886 | pPHR-mCherry-hNCL | depositor partial sequence | sequence record 351853 | PHR
ATGAAGATGGACAAAAAGACTATAGTTTGGTTTAGAAGAGACCTAAGGATTGAGGATAATCCTGCATTAG
CAGCAGCTGCTCACGAAGGATCTGTTTTTCCTGTCTTCATTTGGTGTCCTGAAGAAGAAGGACAGTTTTA
TCCTGGAAGAGCTTCAAGATGGTGGATGAAACAATCACTTGCTCACTTATCTCAATCCTTGAAGGCTCTT
GGATCTGACCTCACTTTAATCAAAACCCACAACACGATTTCAGCGATCTTGGATTGTATCCGCGTTACCG
GTGCTACAAAAGTCGTCTTTAACCACCTCTATGATCCTGTTTCGTTAGTTCGGGACCATACCGTAAAGGA
GAAGCTGGTGGAACGTGGGATCTCTGTGCAAAGCTACAATGGAGATCTATTGTATGAACCGTGGGAGATA
TACTGCGAAAAGGGCAAACCTTTTACGAGTTTCAATTCTTACTGGAAGAAATGCTTAGATATGTCGATTG
AATCCGTTATGCTTCCTCCTCCTTGGCGGTTGATGCCAATAACTGCAGCGGCTGAAGCGATTTGGGCGTG
TTCGATTGAAGAACTAGGGCTGGAGAATGAGGCCGAGAAACCGAGCAATGCGTTGTTAACTAGAGCTTGG
TCTCCAGGATGGAGCAATGCTGATAAGTTACTAAATGAGTTCATCGAGAAGCAGTTGATAGATTATGCAA
AGAACAGCAAGAAAGTTGTTGGGAATTCTACTTCACTACTTTCTCCGTATCTCCATTTCGGGGAAATAAG
CGTCAGACACGTTTTCCAGTGTGCCCGGATGAAACAAATTATATGGGCAAGAGATAAGAACAGTGAAGGA
GAAGAAAGTGCAGATCTTTTTCTTAGGGGAATCGGTTTAAGAGAGTATTCTCGGTATATATGTTTCAACT
TCCCGTTTACTCACGAGCAATCGTTGTTGAGTCATCTTCGGTTTTTCCCTTGGGATGCTGATGTTGATAA
GTTCAAGGCCTGGAGACAAGGCAGGACCGGTTATCCGTTGGTGGATGCCGGAATGAGAGAGCTTTGGGCT
ACCGGATGGATGCATAACAGAATAAGAGTGATTGTTTCAAGCTTTGCTGTGAAGTTTCTTCTCCTTCCAT
GGAAATGGGGAATGAAGTATTTCTGGGATACACTTTTGGATGCTGATTTGGAATGTGACATCCTTGGCTG
GCAGTATATCTCTGGGAGTATCCCCGATGGCCACGAGCTTGATCGCTTGGACAATCCCGCGTTACAAGGC
GCCAAATATGACCCAGAAGGTGAGTACATAAGGCAATGGCTTCCCGAGCTTGCGAGATTGCCAACTGAAT
GGATCCATCATCCATGGGACGCTCCTTTAACCGTACTCAAAGCTTCTGGTGTGGAACTCGGAACAAACTA
TGCGAAACCCATTGTAGACATCGACACAGCTCGTGAGCTACTAGCTAAAGCTATTTCAAGAACCCGTGAA
GCACAGATCATGATCGGAGCAGCA
