>Addgene plasmid #181886 | pPHR-mCherry-hNCL | depositor partial sequence | sequence record 351854 | mCherry
ATGGTGAGCAAGGGCGAGGAGGATAACATGGCCATCATCAAGGAGTTCATGCGCTTCAAGGTGCACATGG
AGGGCTCCGTGAACGGCCACGAGTTCGAGATCGAGGGCGAGGGCGAGGGCCGCCCCTACGAGGGCACCCA
GACCGCCAAGCTGAAGGTGACCAAGGGTGGCCCCCTGCCCTTCGCCTGGGACATCCTGTCCCCTCAGTTC
ATGTACGGCTCCAAGGCCTACGTGAAGCACCCCGCCGACATCCCCGACTACTTGAAGCTGTCCTTCCCCG
AGGGCTTCAAGTGGGAGCGCGTGATGAACTTCGAGGACGGCGGCGTGGTGACCGTGACCCAGGACTCCTC
CCTGCAGGACGGCGAGTTCATCTACAAGGTGAAGCTGCGCGGCACCAACTTCCCCTCCGACGGCCCCGTA
ATGCAGAAGAAGACCATGGGCTGGGAGGCCTCCTCCGAGCGGATGTACCCCGAGGACGGCGCCCTGAAGG
GCGAGATCAAGCAGAGGCTGAAGCTGAAGGACGGCGGCCACTACGACGCTGAGGTCAAGACCACCTACAA
GGCCAAGAAGCCCGTGCAGCTGCCCGGCGCCTACAACGTCAACATCAAGTTGGACATCACCTCCCACAAC
GAGGACTACACCATCGTGGAACAGTACGAACGCGCCGAGGGCCGCCACTCCACCGGCGGCATGGACGAGC
TGTACAAG
