>Addgene plasmid #181886 | pPHR-mCherry-hNCL | depositor partial sequence | sequence record 351940 | hNCL
ATGGTGAAGCTCGCGAAGGCAGGTAAAAATCAAGGTGACCCCAAGAAAATGGCTCCTCCTCCAAAGGAGG
TAGAAGAAGATAGTGAAGATGAGGAAATGTCAGAAGATGAAGAAGATGATAGCAGTGGAGAAGAGGTCGT
CATACCTCAGAAGAAAGGCAAGAAGGCTGCTGCAACCTCAGCAAAGAAGGTGGTCGTTTCCCCAACAAAA
AAGGTTGCAGTTGCCACACCAGCCAAGAAAGCAGCTGTCACTCCAGGCAAAAAGGCAGCAGCAACACCTG
CCAAGAAGACAGTTACACCAGCCAAAGCAGTTACCACACCTGGCAAGAAGGGAGCCACACCAGGCAAAGC
ATTGGTAGCAACTCCTGGTAAGAAGGGTGCTGCCATCCCAGCCAGGGGGGCAAAGAATGGCAAGAATGCC
AAGAAGGAAGACAGTGATGAAGAGGAGGATGATGACAGTGAGGAGGATGAGGAGGATGACGAGGACGAGG
ATGAGGATGAAGATGAAATTGAACCAGCAGCGATGAAAGCAGCAGCTGCTGCCCCTGCCTCAGAGGATGA
GGACGATGAGGATGACGAAGATGATGAGGATGACGATGACGATGAGGAAGATGACTCTGAAGAAGAAGCT
ATGGAGACTACACCAGCCAAAGGAAAGAAAGCTGCAAAAGTTGTTCCTGTGAAAGCCAAGAACGTGGCTG
AGGATGAAGATGAAGAAGAGGATGATGAGGACGAGGATGACGACGACGACGAAGATGATGAAGATGATGA
TGATGAAGATGATGAGGAGGAGGAAGAAGAGGAGGAGGAAGAGCCTGTCAAAGAAGCACCTGGAAAACGA
AAGAAGGAAATGGCCAAACAGAAAGCAGCTCCTGAAGCCAAGAAACAGAAAGTGGAAGGCACAGAACCGA
CTACGGCTTTCAATCTCTTTGTTGGAAACCTAAACTTTAACAAATCTGCTCCTGAATTAAAAACTGGTAT
CAGCGATGTTTTTGCTAAAAATGATCTTGCTGTTGTGGATGTCAGAATTGGTATGACTAGGAAATTTGGT
TATGTGGATTTTGAATCTGCTGAAGACCTGGAGAAAGCGTTGGAACTCACTGGTTTGAAAGTCTTTGGCA
ATGAAATTAAACTAGAGAAACCAAAAGGAAAAGACAGTAAGAAAGAGCGAGATGCGAGAACACTTTTGGC
TAAAAATCTCCCTTACAAAGTCACTCAGGATGAATTGAAAGAAGTGTTTGAAGATGCTGCGGAGATCAGA
TTAGTCAGCAAGGATGGGAAAAGTAAAGGGATTGCTTATATTGAATTTAAGACAGAAGCTGATGCAGAGA
AAACCTTTGAAGAAAAGCAGGGAACAGAGATCGATGGGCGATCTATTTCCCTGTACTATACTGGAGAGAA
AGGTCAAAATCAAGACTATAGAGGTGGAAAGAATAGCACTTGGAGTGGTGAATCAAAAACTCTGGTTTTA
AGCAACCTCTCCTACAGTGCAACAGAAGAAACTCTTCAGGAAGTATTTGAGAAAGCAACTTTTATCAAAG
TACCCCAGAACCAAAATGGCAAATCTAAAGGGTATGCATTTATAGAGTTTGCTTCATTCGAAGACGCTAA
AGAAGCTTTAAATTCCTGTAATAAAAGGGAAATTGAGGGCAGAGCAATCAGGCTGGAGTTGCAAGGACCC
AGGGGATCACCTAATGCCAGAAGCCAGCCATCCAAAACTCTGTTTGTCAAAGGCCTGTCTGAGGATACCA
CTGAAGAGACATTAAAGGAGTCATTTGACGGCTCCGTTCGGGCAAGGATAGTTACTGACCGGGAAACTGG
GTCCTCCAAAGGGTTTGGTTTTGTAGACTTCAACAGTGAGGAGGATGCCAAAGCTGCCAAGGAGGCCATG
GAAGACGGTGAAATTGATGGAAATAAAGTTACCTTGGACTGGGCCAAACCTAAGGGTGAAGGTGGCTTCG
GGGGTCGTGGTGGAGGCAGAGGCGGCTTTGGAGGACGAGGTGGTGGTAGAGGAGGCCGAGGAGGATTTGG
TGGCAGAGGCCGGGGAGGCTTTGGAGGGCGAGGAGGCTTCCGAGGAGGCAGAGGAGGAGGAGGTGACCAC
AAGCCACAAGGAAAGAAGACGAAGTTTGAATAG
