LOCUS       Exported 8364 bp ds-DNA circular SYN 15-APR-2022
DEFINITION  Soluble light-dependent effector protein (nucleolin) for optodroplet
            formation or recruitment to CIBN localizers.
ACCESSION   .
VERSION     .
KEYWORDS    pPHR-mCherry-hNCL
SOURCE      synthetic DNA construct
  ORGANISM  synthetic DNA construct
REFERENCE   1 (bases 1 to 8364)
  TITLE     Rippe Lab Plasmids 2022
REFERENCE   2 (bases 1 to 8364)
  AUTHORS   .
  TITLE     Direct Submission
  JOURNAL   Exported Apr 15, 2022 from SnapGene Server 1.1.58
            http://www.snapgene.com
FEATURES             Location/Qualifiers
     source          1..8364
                     /organism="synthetic DNA construct"
                     /mol_type="other DNA"
     enhancer        61..364
                     /label=CMV enhancer
                     /note="human cytomegalovirus immediate early enhancer"
     promoter        365..568
                     /label=CMV promoter
                     /note="human cytomegalovirus (CMV) immediate early
                     promoter"
     primer_bind     519..539
                     /label=CMV-F
                     /note="Human CMV immediate early promoter, forward primer"
     CDS             625..2118
                     /codon_start=1
                     /product="N-terminal photolyase homology region of
                     Arabidopsis thaliana cryptochrome 2"
                     /label=CRY2PHR
                     /note="binds to CIB1 upon exposure to blue light (Kennedy
                     et al., 2010)"
                     /translation="MKMDKKTIVWFRRDLRIEDNPALAAAAHEGSVFPVFIWCPEEEGQ
                     FYPGRASRWWMKQSLAHLSQSLKALGSDLTLIKTHNTISAILDCIRVTGATKVVFNHLY
                     DPVSLVRDHTVKEKLVERGISVQSYNGDLLYEPWEIYCEKGKPFTSFNSYWKKCLDMSI
                     ESVMLPPPWRLMPITAAAEAIWACSIEELGLENEAEKPSNALLTRAWSPGWSNADKLLN
                     EFIEKQLIDYAKNSKKVVGNSTSLLSPYLHFGEISVRHVFQCARMKQIIWARDKNSEGE
                     ESADLFLRGIGLREYSRYICFNFPFTHEQSLLSHLRFFPWDADVDKFKAWRQGRTGYPL
                     VDAGMRELWATGWMHNRIRVIVSSFAVKFLLLPWKWGMKYFWDTLLDADLECDILGWQY
                     ISGSIPDGHELDRLDNPALQGAKYDPEGEYIRQWLPELARLPTEWIHHPWDAPLTVLKA
                     SGVELGTNYAKPIVDIDTARELLAKAISRTREAQIMIGAA"
     regulatory      2137..2146
                     /regulatory_class="other"
                     /note="vertebrate consensus sequence for strong initiation
                     of translation (Kozak, 1987)"
     CDS             2143..2850
                     /codon_start=1
                     /product="monomeric derivative of DsRed fluorescent protein
                     (Shaner et al., 2004)"
                     /label=mCherry
                     /note="mammalian codon-optimized"
                     /translation="MVSKGEEDNMAIIKEFMRFKVHMEGSVNGHEFEIEGEGEGRPYEG
                     TQTAKLKVTKGGPLPFAWDILSPQFMYGSKAYVKHPADIPDYLKLSFPEGFKWERVMNF
                     EDGGVVTVTQDSSLQDGEFIYKVKLRGTNFPSDGPVMQKKTMGWEASSERMYPEDGALK
                     GEIKQRLKLKDGGHYDAEVKTTYKAKKPVQLPGAYNVNIKLDITSHNEDYTIVEQYERA
                     EGRHSTGGMDELYK"
     primer_bind     complement(2288..2306)
                     /label=mCherry-R
                     /note="mCherry, reverse primer"
     primer_bind     2556..2575
                     /label=mCherry-F
                     /note="mCherry, forward primer"
     protein_bind    3460..3471
                     /label=ZF binding site
                     /bound_moiety="CCR5TC zinc-finger domain"
                     /note="target sequence for the CCR5TC zinc-finger domain
                     from the CCR5-224 (+) zinc-finger nuclease (Perez et al.,
                     2008; Gross et al., 2013)"
     protein_bind    3478..3489
                     /label=ZF binding site
                     /bound_moiety="CCR5TC zinc-finger domain"
                     /note="target sequence for the CCR5TC zinc-finger domain
                     from the CCR5-224 (+) zinc-finger nuclease (Perez et al.,
                     2008; Gross et al., 2013)"
     CDS             4537..4548
                     /codon_start=1
                     /product="Factor Xa recognition and cleavage site"
                     /label=Factor Xa site
                     /translation="IEGR"
     polyA_signal    5152..5273
                     /label=SV40 poly(A) signal
                     /note="SV40 polyadenylation signal"
     primer_bind     complement(5189..5208)
                     /label=SV40pA-R
                     /note="SV40 polyA, reverse primer"
     primer_bind     5243..5262
                     /label=EBV-rev
                     /note="SV40 polyA terminator, reverse primer"
     rep_origin      complement(5280..5735)
                     /direction=LEFT
                     /label=f1 ori
                     /note="f1 bacteriophage origin of replication; arrow
                     indicates direction of (+) strand synthesis"
     primer_bind     complement(5417..5438)
                     /label=F1ori-F
                     /note="F1 origin, forward primer"
     primer_bind     5629..5648
                     /label=F1ori-R
                     /note="F1 origin, reverse primer"
     promoter        5762..5866
                     /gene="bla"
                     /label=AmpR promoter
     promoter        5868..6225
                     /label=SV40 promoter
                     /note="SV40 enhancer and early promoter"
     primer_bind     complement(5891..5911)
                     /label=pBABE 3'
                     /note="SV40 enhancer, reverse primer for pBABE vectors"
     rep_origin      6076..6211
                     /label=SV40 ori
                     /note="SV40 origin of replication"
     primer_bind     6138..6157
                     /label=SV40pro-F
                     /note="SV40 promoter/origin, forward primer"
     CDS             6260..7054
                     /codon_start=1
                     /gene="aph(3')-II (or nptII)"
                     /product="aminoglycoside phosphotransferase from Tn5"
                     /label=NeoR/KanR
                     /note="confers resistance to neomycin, kanamycin, and G418
                     (Geneticin(R))"
                     /translation="MIEQDGLHAGSPAAWVERLFGYDWAQQTIGCSDAAVFRLSAQGRP
                     VLFVKTDLSGALNELQDEAARLSWLATTGVPCAAVLDVVTEAGRDWLLLGEVPGQDLLS
                     SHLAPAEKVSIMADAMRRLHTLDPATCPFDHQAKHRIERARTRMEAGLVDQDDLDEEHQ
                     GLAPAELFARLKASMPDGEDLVVTHGDACLPNIMVENGRFSGFIDCGRLGVADRYQDIA
                     LATRDIAEELGGEWADRFLVLYGIAAPDSQRIAFYRLLDEFF"
     primer_bind     complement(6314..6333)
                     /label=Neo-R
                     /note="Neomycin resistance gene, reverse primer"
     primer_bind     6924..6943
                     /label=Neo-F
                     /note="Neomycin resistance gene, forward primer"
     primer_bind     complement(7242..7261)
                     /label=TK-pA-R
                     /note="Thymidine kinase polyA, reverse primer"
     polyA_signal    7286..7333
                     /label=HSV TK poly(A) signal
                     /note="herpes simplex virus thymidine kinase
                     polyadenylation signal (Cole and Stacy, 1985)"
     rep_origin      7662..8250
                     /direction=RIGHT
                     /label=ori
                     /note="high-copy-number ColE1/pMB1/pBR322/pUC origin of
                     replication"
     primer_bind     8151..8170
                     /label=pBR322ori-F
                     /note="pBR322 origin, forward primer"
ORIGIN
        1 tagttattaa tagtaatcaa ttacggggtc attagttcat agcccatata tggagttccg
       61 cgttacataa cttacggtaa atggcccgcc tggctgaccg cccaacgacc cccgcccatt
      121 gacgtcaata atgacgtatg ttcccatagt aacgccaata gggactttcc attgacgtca
      181 atgggtggag tatttacggt aaactgccca cttggcagta catcaagtgt atcatatgcc
      241 aagtacgccc cctattgacg tcaatgacgg taaatggccc gcctggcatt atgcccagta
      301 catgacctta tgggactttc ctacttggca gtacatctac gtattagtca tcgctattac
      361 catggtgatg cggttttggc agtacatcaa tgggcgtgga tagcggtttg actcacgggg
      421 atttccaagt ctccacccca ttgacgtcaa tgggagtttg ttttggcacc aaaatcaacg
      481 ggactttcca aaatgtcgta acaactccgc cccattgacg caaatgggcg gtaggcgtgt
      541 acggtgggag gtctatataa gcagagctgg tttagtgaac cgtcagatcc gctagcgcta
      601 ccggactcag atctcgaggc caccatgaag atggacaaaa agactatagt ttggtttaga
      661 agagacctaa ggattgagga taatcctgca ttagcagcag ctgctcacga aggatctgtt
      721 tttcctgtct tcatttggtg tcctgaagaa gaaggacagt tttatcctgg aagagcttca
      781 agatggtgga tgaaacaatc acttgctcac ttatctcaat ccttgaaggc tcttggatct
      841 gacctcactt taatcaaaac ccacaacacg atttcagcga tcttggattg tatccgcgtt
      901 accggtgcta caaaagtcgt ctttaaccac ctctatgatc ctgtttcgtt agttcgggac
      961 cataccgtaa aggagaagct ggtggaacgt gggatctctg tgcaaagcta caatggagat
     1021 ctattgtatg aaccgtggga gatatactgc gaaaagggca aaccttttac gagtttcaat
     1081 tcttactgga agaaatgctt agatatgtcg attgaatccg ttatgcttcc tcctccttgg
     1141 cggttgatgc caataactgc agcggctgaa gcgatttggg cgtgttcgat tgaagaacta
     1201 gggctggaga atgaggccga gaaaccgagc aatgcgttgt taactagagc ttggtctcca
     1261 ggatggagca atgctgataa gttactaaat gagttcatcg agaagcagtt gatagattat
     1321 gcaaagaaca gcaagaaagt tgttgggaat tctacttcac tactttctcc gtatctccat
     1381 ttcggggaaa taagcgtcag acacgttttc cagtgtgccc ggatgaaaca aattatatgg
     1441 gcaagagata agaacagtga aggagaagaa agtgcagatc tttttcttag gggaatcggt
     1501 ttaagagagt attctcggta tatatgtttc aacttcccgt ttactcacga gcaatcgttg
     1561 ttgagtcatc ttcggttttt cccttgggat gctgatgttg ataagttcaa ggcctggaga
     1621 caaggcagga ccggttatcc gttggtggat gccggaatga gagagctttg ggctaccgga
     1681 tggatgcata acagaataag agtgattgtt tcaagctttg ctgtgaagtt tcttctcctt
     1741 ccatggaaat ggggaatgaa gtatttctgg gatacacttt tggatgctga tttggaatgt
     1801 gacatccttg gctggcagta tatctctggg agtatccccg atggccacga gcttgatcgc
     1861 ttggacaatc ccgcgttaca aggcgccaaa tatgacccag aaggtgagta cataaggcaa
     1921 tggcttcccg agcttgcgag attgccaact gaatggatcc atcatccatg ggacgctcct
     1981 ttaaccgtac tcaaagcttc tggtgtggaa ctcggaacaa actatgcgaa acccattgta
     2041 gacatcgaca cagctcgtga gctactagct aaagctattt caagaacccg tgaagcacag
     2101 atcatgatcg gagcagcagc ccgggatcca ccggtcgcca ccatggtgag caagggcgag
     2161 gaggataaca tggccatcat caaggagttc atgcgcttca aggtgcacat ggagggctcc
     2221 gtgaacggcc acgagttcga gatcgagggc gagggcgagg gccgccccta cgagggcacc
     2281 cagaccgcca agctgaaggt gaccaagggt ggccccctgc ccttcgcctg ggacatcctg
     2341 tcccctcagt tcatgtacgg ctccaaggcc tacgtgaagc accccgccga catccccgac
     2401 tacttgaagc tgtccttccc cgagggcttc aagtgggagc gcgtgatgaa cttcgaggac
     2461 ggcggcgtgg tgaccgtgac ccaggactcc tccctgcagg acggcgagtt catctacaag
     2521 gtgaagctgc gcggcaccaa cttcccctcc gacggccccg taatgcagaa gaagaccatg
     2581 ggctgggagg cctcctccga gcggatgtac cccgaggacg gcgccctgaa gggcgagatc
     2641 aagcagaggc tgaagctgaa ggacggcggc cactacgacg ctgaggtcaa gaccacctac
     2701 aaggccaaga agcccgtgca gctgcccggc gcctacaacg tcaacatcaa gttggacatc
     2761 acctcccaca acgaggacta caccatcgtg gaacagtacg aacgcgccga gggccgccac
     2821 tccaccggcg gcatggacga gctgtacaag tccggactca gatctcgagc tcaagcttcg
     2881 aattctgcag tcgacatggt gaagctcgcg aaggcaggta aaaatcaagg tgaccccaag
     2941 aaaatggctc ctcctccaaa ggaggtagaa gaagatagtg aagatgagga aatgtcagaa
     3001 gatgaagaag atgatagcag tggagaagag gtcgtcatac ctcagaagaa aggcaagaag
     3061 gctgctgcaa cctcagcaaa gaaggtggtc gtttccccaa caaaaaaggt tgcagttgcc
     3121 acaccagcca agaaagcagc tgtcactcca ggcaaaaagg cagcagcaac acctgccaag
     3181 aagacagtta caccagccaa agcagttacc acacctggca agaagggagc cacaccaggc
     3241 aaagcattgg tagcaactcc tggtaagaag ggtgctgcca tcccagccag gggggcaaag
     3301 aatggcaaga atgccgagga ggaagacagt gatgaagagg aggatgatga cagtgaggag
     3361 gatgaggagg atgacgagga cgaggatgag gatgaagatg aaattgaacc agcagcgatg
     3421 aaagcagcag ctgctgcccc tgcctcagag gatgaggacg atgaggatga cgaagatgat
     3481 gaggatgacg atgacgatga ggaagatgac tctgaagaag aagctatgga gactacacca
     3541 gccaaaggaa agaaagctgc aaaagttgtt cctgtgaaag ccaagaacgt ggctgaggat
     3601 gaagatgaag aagaggatga tgaggacgag gatgacgacg acgacgaaga tgatgaagat
     3661 gatgatgatg aagatgatga ggaggaggaa gaagaggagg aggaagagcc tgtcaaagaa
     3721 gcacctggaa aacgaaagaa ggaaatggcc aaacagaaag cagctcctga agccaagaaa
     3781 cagaaagtgg aaggcacaga accgactacg gctttcaatc tctttgttgg aaacctaaac
     3841 tttaacaaat ctgctcctga attaaaaact ggtatcagcg atgtttttgc taaaaatgat
     3901 cttgctgttg tggatgtcag aattggtatg actaggaaat ttggttatgt ggattttgaa
     3961 tctgctgaag acctggagaa agcgttggaa ctcactggtt tgaaagtctt tggcaatgaa
     4021 attaaactag agaaaccaaa aggaaaagac agtaagaaag agcgagatgc gagaacactt
     4081 ttggctaaaa atctccctta caaagtcact caggatgaat tgaaagaagt gtttgaagat
     4141 gctgcggaga tcagattagt cagcaaggat gggaaaagta aagggattgc ttatattgaa
     4201 tttaagacag aagctgatgc agagaaaacc tttgaagaaa agcagggaac agagatcgat
     4261 gggcgatcta tttccctgta ctatactgga gagaaaggtc aaaatcaaga ctatagaggt
     4321 ggaaagaata gcacttggag tggtgaatca aaaactctgg ttttaagcaa cctctcctac
     4381 agtgcaacag aagaaactct tcaggaagta tttgagaaag caacttttat caaagtaccc
     4441 cagaaccaaa atggcaaatc taaagggtat gcatttatag agtttgcttc attcgaagac
     4501 gctaaagaag ctttaaattc ctgtaataaa agggaaattg agggcagagc aatcaggctg
     4561 gagttgcaag gacccagggg atcacctaat gccagaagcc agccatccaa aactctgttt
     4621 gtcaaaggcc tgtctgagga taccactgaa gagacattaa aggagtcatt tgacggctcc
     4681 gttcgggcta ggatagttac tgaccgggaa actgggtcct ccaaagggtt tggttttgta
     4741 gacttcaaca gtgaggagga tgccaaagct gccaaggagg ccatggaaga cggtgaaatt
     4801 gatggaaata aagttacctt ggactgggcc aaacctaagg gtgaaggtgg cttcgggggt
     4861 cgtggtggag gcagaggcgg ctttggagga cgaggtggtg gtagaggagg ccgaggagga
     4921 tttggtggca gaagccgggg aggctttgga gggcgaggag gcttccgagg aggcagagga
     4981 ggaggaggtg accacaagcc acaaggaaag aagacgaagt ttgaataggg gatccaccgg
     5041 atctagatca taatcagcca taccacattt gtagaggttt tacttgcttt aaaaaacctc
     5101 ccacacctcc ccctgaacct gaaacataaa atgaatgcaa ttgttgttgt taacttgttt
     5161 attgcagctt ataatggtta caaataaagc aatagcatca caaatttcac aaataaagca
     5221 tttttttcac tgcattctag ttgtggtttg tccaaactca tcaatgtatc ttaaggcgta
     5281 aattgtaagc gttaatattt tgttaaaatt cgcgttaaat ttttgttaaa tcagctcatt
     5341 ttttaaccaa taggccgaaa tcggcaaaat cccttataaa tcaaaagaat agaccgagat
     5401 agggttgagt gttgttccag tttggaacaa gagtccacta ttaaagaacg tggactccaa
     5461 cgtcaaaggn nnnnnnnnnn nnnnnnnnnn nnnnnnnnnn nnnnnnnnnn nnnnnnnntn
     5521 nnnnnnnnnn nnnnnnnnnn nnnnnnnnnn nnnnnnnnnn nnnnnnnnnn nnnnnnnnnn
     5581 nnnnnnnnnn nnnnnnnnnn nnnnnnnnnn gnnnnnnnnn nnnnnnnnnn nnnnnnnnnn
     5641 nnnnnnnnnn nnnnnnnnnn nnnnnnnnnn nnnnnnnnnn nnnnnnnnnn nnnnnnnnnn
     5701 nnnnnnnnnn nnnnnnnnnn nnnnnnnnnn nnnnncaggt ggcacttttc ggggaaatgt
     5761 gcgcggaacc cctatttgtt tatttttcta aatacattca aatatgtatc cgctcatgag
     5821 acaataaccc tgataaatgc ttcaataata ttgaaaaagg aagagtcctg aggcggaaag
     5881 aaccagctgt ggaatgtgtg tcagttaggg tgtggaaagt ccccaggctc cccagcaggc
     5941 agaagtatgc aaagcatgca tctcaattag tcagcaacca ggtgtggaaa gtccccaggc
     6001 tccccagcag gcagaagtat gcaaagcatg catctcaatt agtcagcaac catagtcccg
     6061 cccctaactc cgcccatccc gcccctaact ccgcccagtt ccgcccattc tccgccccat
     6121 ggctgactaa ttttttttat ttatgcagag gccgaggccg cctcggcctc tgagctattc
     6181 cagaagtagt gaggaggctt ttttggaggc ctaggctttt gcaaagatcg atcaagagac
     6241 aggatgagga tcgtttcgca tgattgaaca agatggattg cacgcaggtt ctccggccgc
     6301 ttgggtggag aggctattcg gctatgactg ggcacaacag acaatcggct gctctgatgc
     6361 cgccgtgttc cggctgtcag cgcaggggcg cccggttctt tttgtcaaga ccgacctgtc
     6421 cggtgccctg aatgaactgc aagacgaggc agcgcggcta tcgtggctgg ccacgacggg
     6481 cgttccttgc gcagctgtgc tcgacgttgt cactgaagcg ggaagggact ggctgctatt
     6541 gggcgaagtg ccggggcagg atctcctgtc atctcacctt gctcctgccg agaaagtatc
     6601 catcatggct gatgcaatgc ggcggctgca tacgcttgat ccggctacct gcccattcga
     6661 ccaccaagcg aaacatcgca tcgagcgagc acgtactcgg atggaagccg gtcttgtcga
     6721 tcaggatgat ctggacgaag agcatcaggg gctcgcgcca gccgaactgt tcgccaggct
     6781 caaggcgagc atgcccgacg gcgaggatct cgtcgtgacc catggcgatg cctgcttgcc
     6841 gaatatcatg gtggaaaatg gccgcttttc tggattcatc gactgtggcc ggctgggtgt
     6901 ggcggaccgc tatcaggaca tagcgttggc tacccgtgat attgctgaag agcttggcgg
     6961 cgaatgggct gaccgcttcc tcgtgcttta cggtatcgcc gctcccgatt cgcagcgcat
     7021 cgccttctat cgccttcttg acgagttctt ctgagcggga ctctggggtt cgaaatgacc
     7081 gaccaagcga cgcccaacct gccatcacga gatttcgatt ccaccgccgc cttctatgaa
     7141 aggttgggct tcggaatcgt tttccgggac gccggctgga tgatcctcca gcgcggggat
     7201 ctcatgctgg agttcttcgc ccaccctagg gggaggctaa ctgaaacacg gaaggagaca
     7261 ataccggaag gaacccgcgc tatgacggca ataaaaagac agaataaaac gcacggtgtt
     7321 gggtcgtttg ttcataaacg cggggttcgg tcccagggct ggcactctgt cgatacccca
     7381 ccgagacccc attggggcca atacgcccgc gtttcttcct tttccccacc ccacccccca
     7441 agttcgggtg aaggcccagg gctcgcagcc aacgtcgggg cggcaggccc tgccatagcc
     7501 tcaggttact catatatact ttagattgat ttaaaacttc atttttaatt taaaaggatc
     7561 taggtgaaga tcctttttga taatctcatg accaaaatcc cttaacgtga gttttcgttc
     7621 cactgagcgt cagaccccgt agaaaagatc aaaggatctt cttgagatcc tttttttctg
     7681 cgcgtaatct gctgcttgca aacaaaaaaa ccaccgctac cagcggtggt ttgtttgccg
     7741 gatcaagagc taccaactct ttttccgaag gtaactggct tcagcagagc gcagatacca
     7801 aatactgttc ttctagtgta gccgtagtta ggccaccact tcaagaactc tgtagcaccg
     7861 cctacatacc tcgctctgct aatcctgtta ccagtggctg ctgccagtgg cgataagtcg
     7921 tgtcttaccg ggttggactc aagacgatag ttaccggata aggcgcagcg gtcgggctga
     7981 acggggggtt cgtgcacaca gcccagcttg gagcgaacga cctacaccga actgagatac
     8041 ctacagcgtg agctatgaga aagcgccacg cttcccgaag ggagaaaggc ggacaggtat
     8101 ccggtaagcg gcagggtcgg aacaggagag cgcacgaggg agcttccagg gggaaacgcc
     8161 tggtatcttt atagtcctgt cgggtttcgc cacctctgac ttgagcgtcg atttttgtga
     8221 tgctcgtcag gggggcggag cctatggaaa aacgccagca acgcggcctt tttacggttc
     8281 ctggcctttt gctggccttt tgctcacatg ttctttcctg cgttatcccc tgattctgtg
     8341 gataaccgta ttaccgccat gcat
//
